Addgene plasmid #205060: mt deltaN20 TFB2MdeltaC7
Purpose: TFB2M protein expression
Depositing lab: Smita Patel. Depositing organization: Rutgers, The State University of New Jersey. Publication: The C-terminal tail of the yeast mitochondrial transcription factor Mtf1 coordinates template strand alignment, DNA scrunching and timely transition into elongation. Basu U, Lee SW, Deshpande A, Shen J, Sohn BK, Cho H, Kim H, Patel SS. Nucleic Acids Res. 2020 Mar 18;48(5):2604-2620. doi: 10.1093/nar/gkaa040. PubMed 31980825.
Backbone
  Vector backbone: pBR322
  Vector type: Bacterial Expression
Growth in bacteria
  Bacterial resistance: Kanamycin, 50 μg/mL
  Growth temperature: 37°C
  Growth strain: DH5alpha
  Copy number: Low Copy
Gene/Insert
  Gene/Insert name: TFB2M
  Species: H. sapiens (human)
  Mutation: Lacks N-terminal 20 aa and C-terminal 7 aa
  Entrez Gene: TFB2M (a.k.a. Hkp1, mtTFB2)
  Cloning method: Unknown
Terms and licenses: Academic/Nonprofit Terms; Industry Terms: Not Available to Industry
How to cite: mt deltaN20 TFB2MdeltaC7 was a gift from Smita Patel (Addgene plasmid # 205060 ; http://n2t.net/addgene:205060 ; RRID:Addgene_205060)
