[The description below was written by a language model from this plasmid's Addgene catalogue record and pLannotate feature annotations shown in this document.]
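Description:
mt deltaN20 TFB2MdeltaC7 is a 7.6 kb bacterial expression plasmid for producing a truncated form of human TFB2M, the mitochondrial transcription factor that acts with TFAM and POLRMT in the mitochondrial transcription initiation complex. The catalogue lists the backbone as pBR322. The feature table is consistent with a pBR322-derived, pET-style layout: a ColE1/pMB1-type origin accompanied by the bom region and the rop gene, which keeps copy number low as recorded, residual fragments of the tetracycline resistance gene, and an f1 origin. Selection is by kanamycin through an aph(3')-Ia cassette, and the plasmid carries its own lacI gene with its promoter.

The expression unit is driven by a T7 promoter with an adjacent lac operator and the T7 gene 10 ribosome binding site, so transcription requires T7 RNA polymerase in the host and is inducible with IPTG. It ends at a T7 terminator. The annotated open reading frame begins with a short match that probably reflects an N-terminal His tag, followed by a thrombin cleavage site and a cytosolic maltose-binding protein lacking its signal sequence. Downstream lies the TFB2M coding fragment, which according to the record lacks the N-terminal 20 and C-terminal 7 amino acids. A short His-tag match and a T7 gene 10-derived fragment are annotated after the insert, but the record does not show whether these are translated in frame with TFB2M. The stated purpose is TFB2M protein expression. The MBP and His elements would be expected to aid solubility and affinity purification, and the C-terminal deletion suits studies of the role of the factor's tail in transcription initiation, in line with the associated work on the yeast homologue Mtf1.
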