Features (pLannotate 1.2.2; 22 found; start..end, strand, type, name):
    147..224     -  promoter       lacI promoter: lacI
    232..511     -  CDS            TcR (fragment): tetracycline efflux protein; tet; confers resistance to tetracycline
    533..551     +  promoter       T7 promoter: promoter for bacteriophage T7 RNA polymerase
    552..576     +  protein_bind   lac operator: The lac repressor binds to the lac operator to inhibit transcription in E. coli. This inhibition can be relieved by adding lactose or isopropyl-β-D-thiogalactopyranoside (IPTG). lac repressor encoded by lacI
    591..613     +  RBS            RBS: efficient ribosome binding site from bacteriophage T7 gene 10 (Olins and Rangwala, 1989)
    632..648     +  CDS            capTEV™ (fragment): composite tag for in vivo biotinylation, TEV protease cleavage, and 6xHis tagging
    659..676     +  CDS            thrombin site: thrombin recognition and cleavage site
    680..1780    +  CDS            MBP: maltose binding protein from E. coli; malE (mutated); This version of the gene does not encode a signal sequence, so MBP will remain in the cytosol.
   1856..2965    +  CDS            TFB2M (fragment): TFB2M_HUMAN - Also known as NS5ATP5. Experimental evidence at protein level: Swiss-Prot protein existence level 1. S-adenosyl-L-methionine-dependent rRNA methyltransferase which may methylate two specific adjacent adenosines in the loop of a conserved hairpin near the 3'-end of 12S mitochondrial rRNA (Probable). Component of the mitochondrial transcription initiation complex, composed at least of TFB2M, TFAM and POLRMT that is required for basal transcription of mitochondrial DNA (PubMed:29149603, PubMed:12068295, PubMed:20410300, PubMed:15526033). In this complex, TFAM recruits POLRMT to a sp
   2990..3007    +  CDS            9xHis (fragment): 9xHis affinity tag
   3017..3066    +  CDS            SET1 (fragment): solubility-enhancement tag derived from T7 phage gene 10B
   3074..3121    +  terminator     T7 terminator: transcription terminator for bacteriophage T7 RNA polymerase
   3158..3586    +  rep_origin     f1 ori (sequence partly withheld): f1 bacteriophage origin of replication; arrow indicates direction of (+) strand synthesis
   3639..3696    +  promoter       AmpR promoter (fragment): bla
   3705..4520    -  CDS            KanR: aminoglycoside phosphotransferase; aph(3')-Ia; confers resistance to kanamycin in bacteria or G418 (Geneticin®) in eukaryotes
   4642..5229    +  rep_origin     ori: high-copy-number ColE1/pMB1/pBR322/pUC origin of replication
   5415..5554    -  misc_feature   bom: basis of mobility region from pBR322
   5656..5847    -  CDS            rop: Rop protein, which maintains plasmids at low copy number; rop
   5864..6244    +  CDS            YPB1_ECOLX: Protein predicted: Swiss-Prot protein existence level 4. From Escherichia coli.
   6316..6607    -  CDS            TcR (fragment): tetracycline efflux protein; tet; confers resistance to tetracycline
   6622..6643    -  protein_bind   CAP binding site: CAP binding activates transcription in the presence of cAMP. E. coli catabolite activator protein
   6656..146     -  CDS            lacI (across the origin): lac repressor; lacI; The lac repressor binds to the lac operator to inhibit transcription in E. coli. This inhibition can be relieved by adding lactose or isopropyl-β-D-thiogalactopyranoside (IPTG).
>Addgene plasmid #205060 | mt deltaN20 TFB2MdeltaC7 | addgene full sequence | sequence record 413717 | Addgene NGS Result
GGAATGTAATTCAGCTCCGCCATCGCCGCTTCCACTTTTTCCCGCGTTTTCGCAGAAACGTGGCTGGCCT
GGTTCACCACGCGGGAAACGGTCTGATAAGAGACACCGGCATACTCTGCGACATCGTATAACGTTACTGG
TTTCACATTCACCACCCTGAATTGACTCTCTTCCGGGCGCTATCATGCCATACCGCGAAAGGTTTTGCGC
CATTCGATGGTGTCCGGGATCTCGACGCTCTCCCTTATGCGACTCCTGCATTAGGAAGCAGCCCAGTAGT
AGGTTGAGGCCGTTGAGCACCGCCGCCGCAAGGAATGGTGCATGCAAGGAGATGGCGCCCAACAGTCCCC
CGGCCACGGGGCCTGCCACCATACCCACGCCGAAACAAGCGCTCATGAGCCCGAAGTGGCGAGCCCGATC
TTCCCCATCGGTGATGTCGGCGATATAGGCGCCAGCAACCGCACCTGTGGCGCCGGTGATGCCGGCCACG
ATGCGTCCGGCGTAGAGGATCGAGATCTCGATCCCGCGAAATTAATACGACTCACTATAGGGGAATTGTG
AGCGGATAACAATTCCCCTCTAGAAATAATTTTGTTTAACTTTAAGAAGGAGATATACCATGGGCAGCAG
CCATCATCATCATCATCACAGCAGCGGCCTGGTGCCGCGCGGCAGCCACATGAAAATCGAAGAAGGTAAA
CTGGTAATCTGGATTAACGGCGATAAAGGCTATAACGGTCTCGCTGAAGTCGGTAAGAAATTCGAGAAAG
ATACCGGAATTAAAGTCACCGTTGAGCATCCGGATAAACTGGAAGAGAAATTCCCACAGGTTGCGGCAAC
TGGCGATGGCCCTGACATTATCTTCTGGGCACACGACCGCTTTGGTGGCTACGCTCAATCTGGCCTGTTG
GCTGAAATCACCCCGGACAAAGCGTTCCAGGACAAGCTGTATCCGTTTACCTGGGATGCCGTACGTTACA
ACGGCAAGCTGATTGCTTACCCGATCGCTGTTGAAGCGTTATCGCTGATTTATAACAAAGATCTGCTGCC
GAACCCGCCAAAAACCTGGGAAGAGATCCCGGCGCTGGATAAAGAACTGAAAGCGAAAGGTAAGAGCGCG
CTGATGTTCAACCTGCAAGAACCGTACTTCACCTGGCCGCTGATTGCTGCTGACGGGGGTTATGCGTTCA
AGTATGAAAACGGCAAGTACGACATTAAAGACGTGGGCGTGGATAACGCTGGCGCGAAAGCGGGTCTGAC
CTTCCTGGTTGACCTGATTAAAAACAAACACATGAATGCAGACACCGATTACTCCATCGCAGAAGCTGCC
TTTAATAAAGGCGAAACAGCGATGACCATCAACGGCCCGTGGGCATGGTCCAACATCGACACCAGCAAAG
TGAATTATGGTGTAACGGTACTGCCGACCTTCAAGGGTCAACCATCCAAACCGTTCGTTGGTGTGCTGAG
CGCAGGTATTAACGCCGCCAGTCCGAACAAAGAGCTGGCAAAAGAGTTCCTCGAAAACTATCTGCTGACT
GATGAAGGTCTGGAAGCGGTTAATAAAGACAAACCGCTGGGTGCCGTAGCGCTGAAGTCTTACGAGGAAG
AGTTGGTGAAAGATCCGCGGATTGCCGCCACTATGGAAAACGCCCAGAAAGGTGAAATCATGCCGAACAT
CCCGCAGATGTCCGCTTTCTGGTATGCCGTGCGTACTGCGGTGATCAACGCCGCCAGCGGTCGTCAGACT
GTCGATGAAGCCCTGAAAGACGCGCAGACTAATTCGAGCTCGAACAACAACAACAATAACAATAACAACA
ACCTCGGGGATGAAAACTTATATTTCCAAGGTGCTAGCGGTCGCTTTTGCATTTTAGGGTCTGAAGCGGC
GACGCGAAAGCATTTGCCGGCGAGGAACCACTGTGGGCTCTCTGACTCCTCTCCGCAGCTGTGGCCCGAA
CCGGATTTCAGGAATCCGCCAAGGAAGGCGTCTAAGGCCAGCTTAGACTTTAAGCGTTACGTAACCGATC
GGAGATTGGCTGAGACCCTGGCGCAAATCTATTTGGGAAAACCAAGTAGACCTCCACACCTACTGCTGGA
GTGCAATCCAGGTCCTGGAATCCTGACTCAGGCATTACTTGAAGCTGGTGCCAAAGTGGTTGCGCTCGAA
AGTGACAAAACTTTTATTCCACATTTGGAGTCCTTAGGAAAAAATCTGGATGGAAAACTACGAGTGATTC
ACTGTGACTTCTTTAAACTAGATCCTAGAAGTGGTGGAGTAATAAAACCACCTGCTATGTCTTCTCGAGG
GCTCTTTAAGAATTTGGGAATAGAAGCAGTTCCTTGGACAGCAGACATCCCTTTAAAAGTAGTTGGAATG
TTCCCAAGTAGAGGTGAGAAAAGGGCACTTTGGAAACTCGCATATGACTTGTATTCCTGTACTTCTATAT
ATAAATTTGGACGAATAGAAGTAAATATGTTTATTGGTGAAAAAGAATTCCAGAAACTAATGGCAGATCC
TGGAAATCCAGACTTGTATCATGTATTAAGTGTTATCTGGCAATTAGCTTGTGAGATTAAGGTTCTGCAC
ATGGAGCCTTGGTCATCATTTGATATATACACCCGGAAAGGGCCGCTGGAAAACCCAAAGCGTAGGGAAT
TATTAGACCAATTACAACAAAAGCTGTATCTTATTCAAATGATTCCTCGTCAAAATTTATTTACCAAGAA
CTTAACACCTATGAACTATAATATATTTTTTCACTTGTTAAAGCACTGTTTTGGGAGGCGCAGCGCCACT
GTAATAGACCACTTACGTTCATTGACTCCACTTGATGCGAGAGATATATTGATGCAAATAGGAAAACAGG
AGGATGAGAAAGTAGTTAACATGCACCCTCAAGACTTCAAAACACTTTTTGAAACTATAGAGCGTTCCAA
AGATTGTGCTTATAAATGGCTGTATTAGAAGCTTGCGGCCGCACTCGAGCACCACCACCACCACCACTGA
GATCCGGCTGCTAACAAAGCCCGAAAGGAAGCTGAGTTGGCTGCTGCCACCGCTGAGCAATAACTAGCAT
AACCCCTTGGGGCCTCTAAACGGGTCTTGAGGGGTTTTTTGCTGAAAGGAGGAACTATATCCGGATTGGC
GAATGGG
[124 nt withheld, positions 3158-3281]
C
[91 nt withheld, positions 3283-3373]
A
[49 nt withheld, positions 3375-3423]
CCTTTGACGTTGGAGTCCACGTTCTTT
[37 nt withheld, positions 3451-3487]
ACCCTATCTCGGTCTATTCTTTTGATTTATAAGGGATTTTGCCGATTTCGGCCTATTGGTTAAAAAATGA
GCTGATTTAACAAAAATTTAACGCGAATTTTAACAAAATATTAACGCTTACAATTTAGGTGGCACTTTTC
GGGGAAATGTGCGCGGAACCCCTATTTGTTTATTTTTCTAAATACATTCAAATATGTATCCGCTCATGAA
TTAATTCTTAGAAAAACTCATCGAGCATCAAATGAAACTGCAATTTATTCATATCAGGATTATCAATACC
ATATTTTTGAAAAAGCCGTTTCTGTAATGAAGGAGAAAACTCACCGAGGCAGTTCCATAGGATGGCAAGA
TCCTGGTATCGGTCTGCGATTCCGACTCGTCCAACATCAATACAACCTATTAATTTCCCCTCGTCAAAAA
TAAGGTTATCAAGTGAGAAATCACCATGAGTGACGACTGAATCCGGTGAGAATGGCAAAAGTTTATGCAT
TTCTTTCCAGACTTGTTCAACAGGCCAGCCATTACGCTCGTCATCAAAATCACTCGCATCAACCAAACCG
TTATTCATTCGTGATTGCGCCTGAGCGAGACGAAATACGCGATCGCTGTTAAAAGGACAATTACAAACAG
GAATCGAATGCAACCGGCGCAGGAACACTGCCAGCGCATCAACAATATTTTCACCTGAATCAGGATATTC
TTCTAATACCTGGAATGCTGTTTTCCCGGGGATCGCAGTGGTGAGTAACCATGCATCATCAGGAGTACGG
ATAAAATGCTTGATGGTCGGAAGAGGCATAAATTCCGTCAGCCAGTTTAGTCTGACCATCTCATCTGTAA
CATCATTGGCAACGCTACCTTTGCCATGTTTCAGAAACAACTCTGGCGCATCGGGCTTCCCATACAATCG
ATAGATTGTCGCACCTGATTGCCCGACATTATCGCGAGCCCATTTATACCCATATAAATCAGCATCCATG
TTGGAATTTAATCGCGGCCTAGAGCAAGACGTTTCCCGTTGAATATGGCTCATAACACCCCTTGTATTAC
TGTTTATGTAAGCAGACAGTTTTATTGTTCATGACCAAAATCCCTTAACGTGAGTTTTCGTTCCACTGAG
CGTCAGACCCCGTAGAAAAGATCAAAGGATCTTCTTGAGATCCTTTTTTTCTGCGCGTAATCTGCTGCTT
GCAAACAAAAAACCACCGCTACCAGCGGTGGTTTGTTTGCCGGATCAAGAGCTACCAACTCTTTTTCCGA
AGGTAACTGGCTTCAGCAGAGCGCAGATACCAAATACTGTCCTTCTAGTGTAGCCGTAGTTAGGCCACCA
CTTCAAGAACTCTGTAGCACCGCCTACATACCTCGCTCTGCTAATCCTGTTACCAGTGGCTGCTGCCAGT
GGCGATAAGTCGTGTCTTACCGGGTTGGACTCAAGACGATAGTTACCGGATAAGGCGCAGCGGTCGGGCT
GAACGGGGGGTTCGTGCACACAGCCCAGCTTGGAGCGAACGACCTACACCGAACTGAGATACCTACAGCG
TGAGCTATGAGAAAGCGCCACGCTTCCCGAAGGGAGAAAGGCGGACAGGTATCCGGTAAGCGGCAGGGTC
GGAACAGGAGAGCGCACGAGGGAGCTTCCAGGGGGAAACGCCTGGTATCTTTATAGTCCTGTCGGGTTTC
GCCACCTCTGACTTGAGCGTCGATTTTTGTGATGCTCGTCAGGGGGGCGGAGCCTATGGAAAAACGCCAG
CAACGCGGCCTTTTTACGGTTCCTGGCCTTTTGCTGGCCTTTTGCTCACATGTTCTTTCCTGCGTTATCC
CCTGATTCTGTGGATAACCGTATTACCGCCTTTGAGTGAGCTGATACCGCTCGCCGCAGCCGAACGACCG
AGCGCAGCGAGTCAGTGAGCGAGGAAGCGGAAGAGCGCCTGATGCGGTATTTTCTCCTTACGCATCTGTG
CGGTATTTCACACCGCAATGGTGCACTCTCAGTACAATCTGCTCTGATGCCGCATAGTTAAGCCAGTATA
CACTCCGCTATCGCTACGTGACTGGGTCATGGCTGCGCCCCGACACCCGCCAACACCCGCTGACGCGCCC
TGACGGGCTTGTCTGCTCCCGGCATCCGCTTACAGACAAGCTGTGACCGTCTCCGGGAGCTGCATGTGTC
AGAGGTTTTCACCGTCATCACCGAAACGCGCGAGGCAGCTGCGGTAAAGCTCATCAGCGTGGTCGTGAAG
CGATTCACAGATGTCTGCCTGTTCATCCGCGTCCAGCTCGTTGAGTTTCTCCAGAAGCGTTAATGTCTGG
CTTCTGATAAAGCGGGCCATGTTAAGGGCGGTTTTTTCCTGTTTGGTCACTGATGCCTCCGTGTAAGGGG
GATTTCTGTTCATGGGGGTAATGATACCGATGAAACGAGAGAGGATGCTCACGATACGGGTTACTGATGA
TGAACATGCCCGGTTACTGGAACGTTGTGAGGGTAAACAACTGGCGGTATGGATGCGGCGGGACCAGAGA
AAAATCACTCAGGGTCAATGCCAGCGCTTCGTTAATACAGATGTAGGTGTTCCACAGGGTAGCCAGCAGC
ATCCTGCGATGCAGATCCGGAACATAATGGTGCAGGGCGCTGACTTCCGCGTTTCCAGACTTTACGAAAC
ACGGAAACCGAAGACCATTCATGTTGTTGCTCAGGTCGCAGACGTTTTGCAGCAGCAGTCGCTTCACGTT
CGCTCGCGTATCGGTGATTCATTCTGCTAACCAGTAAGGCAACCCCGCCAGCCTAGCCGGGTCCTCAACG
ACAGGAGCACGATCATGCGCACCCGTGGGGCCGCCATGCCGGCGATAATGGCCTGCTTCTCGCCGAAACG
TTTGGTGGCGGGACCAGTGACGAAGGCTTGAGCGAGGGCGTGCAAGATTCCGAATACCGCAAGCGACAGG
CCGATCATCGTCGCGCTCCAGCGAAAGCGGTCCTCGCCGAAAATGACCCAGAGCGCTGCCGGCACCTGTC
CTACGAGTTGCATGATAAAGAAGACAGTCATAAGTGCGGCGACGATAGTCATGCCCCGCGCCCACCGGAA
GGAGCTGACTGGGTTGAAGGCTCTCAAGGGCATCGGTCGAGATCCCGGTGCCTAATGAGTGAGCTAACTT
ACATTAATTGCGTTGCGCTCACTGCCCGCTTTCCAGTCGGGAAACCTGTCGTGCCAGCTGCATTAATGAA
TCGGCCAACGCGCGGGGAGAGGCGGTTTGCGTATTGGGCGCCAGGGTGGTTTTTCTTTTCACCAGTGAGA
CGGGCAACAGCTGATTGCCCTTCACCGCCTGGCCCTGAGAGAGTTGCAGCAAGCGGTCCACGCTGGTTTG
CCCCAGCAGGCGAAAATCCTGTTTGATGGTGGTTAACGGCGGGATATAACATGAGCTGTCTTCGGTATCG
TCGTATCCCACTACCGAGATATCCGCACCAACGCGCAGCCCGGACTCGGTAATGGCGCGCATTGCGCCCA
GCGCCATCTGATCGTTGGCAACCAGCATCGCAGTGGGAACGATGCCCTCATTCAGCATTTGCATGGTTTG
TTGAAAACCGGACATGGCACTCCAGTCGCCTTCCCGTTCCGCTATCGGCTGAATTTGATTGCGAGTGAGA
TATTTATGCCAGCCAGCCAGACGCAGACGCGCCGAGACAGAACTTAATGGGCCCGCTAACAGCGCGATTT
GCTGGTGACCCAATGCGACCAGATGCTCCACGCCCAGTCGCGTACCGTCTTCATGGGAGAAAATAATACT
GTTGATGGGTGTCTGGTCAGAGACATCAAGAAATAACGCCGGAACATTAGTGCAGGCAGCTTCCACAGCA
ATGGCATCCTGGTCATCCAGCGGATAGTTAATGATCAGCCCACTGACGCGTTGCGCGAGAAGATTGTGCA
CCGCCGCTTTACAGGCTTCGACGCCGCTTCGTTCTACCATCGACACCACCACGCTGGCACCCAGTTGATC
GGCGCGAGATTTAATCGCCGCGACAATTTGCGACGGCGCGTGCAGGGCCAGACTGGAGGTGGCAACGCCA
ATCAGCAACGACTGTTTGCCCGCCAGTTGTTGTGCCACGCGGTTG
